Addgene plasmid #208926: RC(14-3-3ε)-LgBit
Purpose: Recognition domain for in vitro RSK-activity sensor
Depositing lab: Attila Reményi. Depositing organization: HUN-REN Research Centre for Natural Sciences. Publication: Phosphorylation-Assisted Luciferase Complementation Assay Designed to Monitor Kinase Activity and Kinase-Domain-Mediated Protein-Protein Binding. Poti AL, Denes L, Papp K, Bato C, Banoczi Z, Remenyi A, Alexa A. Int J Mol Sci. 2023 Oct 3;24(19):14854. doi: 10.3390/ijms241914854. PubMed 37834301.
Backbone
  Vector backbone: pet-MBP
  Backbone manufacturer: Attila Reményi lab
  Backbone size w/o insert (bp): 4730
  Total vector size (bp): 5984
  Modifications to backbone: Insertion of LgBit fragment with NotI and XhoI, and then insertion of 14-3-3E with BamHI and NotI
  Vector type: Bacterial Expression
Growth in bacteria
  Bacterial resistance: Ampicillin, 100 μg/mL
  Growth temperature: 37°C
  Growth strain: DH5alpha
  Copy number: Low Copy
Gene/Insert
  Gene/Insert name: 14-3-3ε
  Species: H. sapiens (human)
  Insert size (bp): 755
  GenBank ID: NM_006761
  Entrez Gene: YWHAQ (a.k.a. 14-3-3, 1C5, HS1)
  Promoter: T7
  Tag / fusion protein: MBP (N terminal on backbone); LgBit (C terminal on insert); HISx6 (C terminal on backbone)
  Cloning method: Restriction Enzyme; 5′ cloning site BamHI (not destroyed); 3′ cloning site NotI, XhoI (not destroyed)
  Sequencing primers: 5′ malE; 3′ T7_term
Terms and licenses: Academic/Nonprofit Terms; Industry Terms: Not Available to Industry
How to cite: RC(14-3-3ε)-LgBit was a gift from Attila Reményi (Addgene plasmid # 208926 ; http://n2t.net/addgene:208926 ; RRID:Addgene_208926)
