[The description below was written by a language model from this plasmid's Addgene catalogue record and pLannotate feature annotations shown in this document.]
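Description:
RC(14-3-3ε)-LgBit is a bacterial expression plasmid built on a lab-made pET-type backbone (pet-MBP) for producing a recombinant fusion protein in E. coli. It is maintained through a ColE1/pBR322-family origin accompanied by the bom region and the rop gene, which is consistent with the catalogue's low-copy designation. Selection is by ampicillin resistance (β-lactamase under its own promoter). An f1 phage origin is also present. No lacI gene or lac operator is annotated in the feature table.

The expression cassette runs from a T7 promoter to a T7 terminator and encodes a single multi-part fusion. A cytosolic maltose-binding protein lacking its signal sequence sits at the N-terminus. It is followed by a short segment that pLannotate matches to a fragment of a TEV-cleavage-containing tag, probably a protease site between MBP and the payload. Next come human 14-3-3ε, cloned BamHI/NotI, and the LgBiT large fragment of split NanoLuc luciferase, cloned NotI/XhoI and annotated as a partial Nluc. A 6xHis tag closes the fusion at the C-terminus. MBP and the His tag can aid solubility and affinity purification.

The annotation tool matches the insert to YWHAE via the chicken orthologue, which agrees with the ε isoform named in the record. The catalogue's Entrez link instead lists YWHAQ, an inconsistency within the record. The sequenced plasmid is also slightly longer than the stated total size.

Because 14-3-3 proteins bind phosphoserine/phosphothreonine motifs, this protein serves as the recognition component of an in vitro RSK kinase activity sensor. Binding to a phosphorylated partner, presumably one carrying the complementary small luciferase fragment, would reconstitute luminescence in a phosphorylation-assisted complementation assay.
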