Features (pLannotate 1.2.2; 15 found; start..end, strand, type, name):
     33..461     +  rep_origin     f1 ori (sequence partly withheld): f1 bacteriophage origin of replication; arrow indicates direction of (+) strand synthesis
    514..618     +  promoter       AmpR promoter: bla
    619..1479    +  CDS            AmpR: β-lactamase; bla; confers resistance to ampicillin, carbenicillin, and related antibiotics
   1650..2238    +  rep_origin     ori: high-copy-number ColE1/pMB1/pBR322/pUC origin of replication
   2424..2563    -  misc_feature   bom: basis of mobility region from pBR322
   2665..2856    -  CDS            rop: Rop protein, which maintains plasmids at low copy number; rop
   2873..3253    +  CDS            YPB1_ECOLX: Protein predicted: Swiss-Prot protein existence level 4. From Escherichia coli.
   3365..3383    +  promoter       T7 promoter: promoter for bacteriophage T7 RNA polymerase
   3445..4545    +  CDS            MBP: maltose binding protein from E. coli; malE (mutated); This version of the gene does not encode a signal sequence, so MBP will remain in the cytosol.
   4602..4622    +  CDS            capTEV™ (fragment): composite tag for in vivo biotinylation, TEV protease cleavage, and 6xHis tagging
   4627..5391    +  CDS            YWHAE: 1433E_CHICK - Experimental evidence at protein level: Swiss-Prot protein existence level 1. Adapter protein implicated in the regulation of a large spectrum of both general and specialized signaling pathways. Binds to a large number of partners, usually by recognition of a phosphoserine or phosphothreonine motif. Binding generally results in the modulation of the activity of the binding partner. From Gallus gallus (Chicken).
   5401..5871    +  CDS            Nluc (fragment): NanoLuc® luciferase human codon-optimized
   5881..5898    +  CDS            9xHis (fragment): 9xHis affinity tag
   5908..5957    +  CDS            SET1 (fragment): solubility-enhancement tag derived from T7 phage gene 10B
   5965..6012    +  terminator     T7 terminator: transcription terminator for bacteriophage T7 RNA polymerase
>Addgene plasmid #208926 | RC(14-3-3ε)-LgBit | addgene full sequence | sequence record 417116 | Addgene NGS Result
AAGGAGGAACTATATCCGGATTGGCGAATGGG
[124 nt withheld, positions 33-156]
C
[91 nt withheld, positions 158-248]
A
[49 nt withheld, positions 250-298]
CCTTTGACGTTGGAGTCCACGTTCTTT
[37 nt withheld, positions 326-362]
ACCCTATCTCGGTCTATTCTTTTGATTTATAAGGGATTTTGCCGATTTCGGCCTATTGGTTAAAAAATGA
GCTGATTTAACAAAAATTTAACGCGAATTTTAACAAAATATTAACGCTTACAATTTAGGTGGCACTTTTC
GGGGAAATGTGCGCGGAACCCCTATTTGTTTATTTTTCTAAATACATTCAAATATGTATCCGCTCATGAG
ACAATAACCCTGATAAATGCTTCAATAATATTGAAAAAGGAAGAGTATGAGTATTCAACATTTCCGTGTC
GCCCTTATTCCCTTTTTTGCGGCATTTTGCCTTCCTGTTTTTGCTCACCCAGAAACGCTGGTGAAAGTAA
AAGATGCTGAAGATCAGTTGGGTGCACGAGTGGGTTACATCGAACTGGATCTCAACAGCGGTAAGATCCT
TGAGAGTTTTCGCCCCGAAGAACGTTTTCCAATGATGAGCACTTTTAAAGTTCTGCTATGTGGCGCGGTA
TTATCCCGTATTGACGCCGGGCAAGAGCAACTCGGTCGCCGCATACACTATTCTCAGAATGACTTGGTTG
AGTACTCACCAGTCACAGAAAAGCATCTTACGGATGGCATGACAGTAAGAGAATTATGCAGTGCTGCCAT
AACCATGAGTGATAACACTGCGGCCAACTTACTTCTGACAACGATCGGAGGACCGAAGGAGCTAACCGCT
TTTTTGCACAACATGGGGGATCATGTAACTCGCCTTGATCGTTGGGAACCGGAGCTGAATGAAGCCATAC
CAAACGACGAGCGTGACACCACGATGCCTGCAGCAATGGCAACAACGTTGCGCAAACTATTAACTGGCGA
ACTACTTACTCTAGCTTCCCGGCAACAATTAATAGACTGGATGGAGGCGGATAAAGTTGCAGGACCACTT
CTGCGCTCGGCCCTTCCGGCTGGCTGGTTTATTGCTGATAAATCTGGAGCCGGTGAGCGTGGGTCTCGCG
GTATCATTGCAGCACTGGGGCCAGATGGTAAGCCCTCCCGTATCGTAGTTATCTACACGACGGGGAGTCA
GGCAACTATGGATGAACGAAATAGACAGATCGCTGAGATAGGTGCCTCACTGATTAAGCATTGGTAACTG
TCAGACCAAGTTTACTCATATATACTTTAGATTGATTTAAAACTTCATTTTTAATTTAAAAGGATCTAGG
TGAAGATCCTTTTTGATAATCTCATGACCAAAATCCCTTAACGTGAGTTTTCGTTCCACTGAGCGTCAGA
CCCCGTAGAAAAGATCAAAGGATCTTCTTGAGATCCTTTTTTTCTGCGCGTAATCTGCTGCTTGCAAACA
AAAAAACCACCGCTACCAGCGGTGGTTTGTTTGCCGGATCAAGAGCTACCAACTCTTTTTCCGAAGGTAA
CTGGCTTCAGCAGAGCGCAGATACCAAATACTGTCCTTCTAGTGTAGCCGTAGTTAGGCCACCACTTCAA
GAACTCTGTAGCACCGCCTACATACCTCGCTCTGCTAATCCTGTTACCAGTGGCTGCTGCCAGTGGCGAT
AAGTCGTGTCTTACCGGGTTGGACTCAAGACGATAGTTACCGGATAAGGCGCAGCGGTCGGGCTGAACGG
GGGGTTCGTGCACACAGCCCAGCTTGGAGCGAACGACCTACACCGAACTGAGATACCTACAGCGTGAGCT
ATGAGAAAGCGCCACGCTTCCCGAAGGGAGAAAGGCGGACAGGTATCCGGTAAGCGGCAGGGTCGGAACA
GGAGAGCGCACGAGGGAGCTTCCAGGGGGAAACGCCTGGTATCTTTATAGTCCTGTCGGGTTTCGCCACC
TCTGACTTGAGCGTCGATTTTTGTGATGCTCGTCAGGGGGGCGGAGCCTATGGAAAAACGCCAGCAACGC
GGCCTTTTTACGGTTCCTGGCCTTTTGCTGGCCTTTTGCTCACATGTTCTTTCCTGCGTTATCCCCTGAT
TCTGTGGATAACCGTATTACCGCCTTTGAGTGAGCTGATACCGCTCGCCGCAGCCGAACGACCGAGCGCA
GCGAGTCAGTGAGCGAGGAAGCGGAAGAGCGCCTGATGCGGTATTTTCTCCTTACGCATCTGTGCGGTAT
TTCACACCGCAATGGTGCACTCTCAGTACAATCTGCTCTGATGCCGCATAGTTAAGCCAGTATACACTCC
GCTATCGCTACGTGACTGGGTCATGGCTGCGCCCCGACACCCGCCAACACCCGCTGACGCGCCCTGACGG
GCTTGTCTGCTCCCGGCATCCGCTTACAGACAAGCTGTGACCGTCTCCGGGAGCTGCATGTGTCAGAGGT
TTTCACCGTCATCACCGAAACGCGCGAGGCAGCTGCGGTAAAGCTCATCAGCGTGGTCGTGAAGCGATTC
ACAGATGTCTGCCTGTTCATCCGCGTCCAGCTCGTTGAGTTTCTCCAGAAGCGTTAATGTCTGGCTTCTG
ATAAAGCGGGCCATGTTAAGGGCGGTTTTTTCCTGTTTGGTCACTGATGCCTCCGTGTAAGGGGGATTTC
TGTTCATGGGGGTAATGATACCGATGAAACGAGAGAGGATGCTCACGATACGGGTTACTGATGATGAACA
TGCCCGGTTACTGGAACGTTGTGAGGGTAAACAACTGGCGGTATGGATGCGGCGGGACCAGAGAAAAATC
ACTCAGGGTCAATGCCAGCGCTTCGTTAATACAGATGTAGGTGTTCCACAGGGTAGCCAGCAGCATCCTG
CGATGCAGATCCGGAACATAATGGTGCAGGGCGCTGACTTCCGCGTTTCCAGACTTTACGAAACACGGAA
ACCGAAGACCATTCATGTTGTTGCTCAGGTCGCAGACGTTTTGCAGCAGCAGTCGCTTCACGTTCGCTCG
CGTATCGGTGATTCATTCTGCTAACCAGTAAGGCAACCCCGCCAGCCTAGCCGGGTCCTCAACGACAGGA
GCACGATCATGCGCACCCGTGGCCAGGACCCAACGCTGCCCGAGATCTCGATCCCGCGAAATTAATACGA
CTCACTATAGGGAGACCACAACGGTTTCCCTCTAGATTTTCACGAGCACTTCACCAACAAGGACCATAGA
TTATGAAAACTGAAGAAGGTAAACTGGTAATCTGGATTAACGGCGATAAAGGCTATAACGGTCTCGCTGA
AGTCGGTAAGAAATTCGAGAAAGATACCGGAATTAAAGTCACCGTTGAGCATCCGGATAAACTGGAAGAG
AAATTCCCACAGGTTGCGGCAACTGGCGATGGCCCTGACATTATCTTCTGGGCACACGACCGCTTTGGTG
GCTACGCTCAATCTGGCCTGTTGGCTGAAATCACCCCGGACAAAGCGTTCCAGGACAAGCTGTATCCGTT
TACCTGGGATGCCGTACGTTACAACGGCAAGCTGATTGCTTACCCGATCGCTGTTGAAGCGTTATCGCTG
ATTTATAACAAAGATCTGCTGCCGAACCCGCCAAAAACCTGGGAAGAGATCCCGGCGCTGGATAAAGAAC
TGAAAGCGAAAGGTAAGAGCGCGCTGATGTTCAACCTGCAAGAACCGTACTTCACCTGGCCGCTGATTGC
TGCTGACGGGGGTTATGCGTTCAAGTATGAAAACGGCAAGTACGACATTAAAGACGTGGGCGTGGATAAC
GCTGGCGCGAAAGCGGGTCTGACCTTCCTGGTTGACCTGATTAAAAACAAACACATGAATGCAGACACCG
ATTACTCCATCGCAGAAGCTGCCTTTAATAAAGGCGAAACAGCGATGACCATCAACGGCCCGTGGGCATG
GTCCAACATCGACACCAGCAAAGTGAATTATGGTGTAACGGTACTGCCGACCTTCAAGGGTCAACCATCC
AAACCGTTCGTTGGCGTGCTGAGCGCAGGTATTAACGCCGCCAGTCCGAACAAAGAGCTGGCAAAAGAGT
TCCTCGAAAACTATCTGCTGACTGATGAAGGTCTGGAAGCGGTTAATAAAGACAAACCGCTGGGTGCCGT
AGCGCTGAAGTCTTACGAGGAAGAGTTGGCGAAAGATCCACGTATTGCCGCCACCATGGAAAACGCCCAG
AAAGGTGAAATCATGCCGAACATCCCGCAGATGTCCGCTTTCTGGTATGCCGTGCGTACTGCGGTGATCA
ACGCCGCCAGCGGTCGTCAGACTGTCGATGAAGCCCTGAAAGACGCGCAGACTAATTCGAGCTCGAACAA
CAACACTAGTGGCTGCGGTGGTGGTGGCGGTTCCATGAGCGAGAATCTTTATTTTCAGGGATCCATGGAT
GATCGAGAGGATCTGGTGTACCAGGCGAAGCTGGCCGAGCAGGCTGAGCGATACGACGAAATGGTGGAGT
CAATGAAGAAAGTAGCAGGGATGGATGTGGAGCTGACAGTTGAAGAAAGAAACCTCCTATCTGTTGCATA
TAAGAATGTGATTGGAGCTAGAAGAGCCTCCTGGAGAATAATCAGCAGCATTGAACAGAAAGAAGAAAAC
AAGGGAGGAGAAGACAAGCTAAAAATGATTCGGGAATATCGGCAAATGGTTGAGACTGAGCTAAAGTTAA
TCTGTTGTGACATTCTGGATGTACTGGACAAACACCTCATTCCAGCAGCTAACACTGGCGAGTCCAAGGT
TTTCTATTATAAAATGAAAGGGGACTACCACAGGTATCTGGCAGAATTTGCCACAGGAAACGACAGGAAG
GAGGCTGCGGAGAACAGCCTAGTGGCTTATAAAGCTGCTAGTGATATTGCAATGACAGAACTTCCACCAA
CGCATCCTATTCGCTTAGGTCTTGCTCTCAATTTTTCCGTATTCTACTACGAAATTCTTAATTCCCCTGA
CCGTGCCTGCAGGTTGGCAAAAGCAGCTTTTGATGATGCAATTGCAGAACTGGATACGCTGAGTGAAGAA
AGCTATAAGGACTCTACACTTATCATGCAGTTGTTACGTGATAATCTGACACTATGGACTTCAGACATGC
AGGGTGACGGTGAAGAGCAGAATAAAGAAGCGCTGCAGGACGTGGAAGACGAAAATCAGAGCGGCCGCGT
CTTCACACTCGAAGATTTCGTTGGGGACTGGGAACAGACAGCCGCCTACAACCTGGACCAAGTCCTTGAA
CAGGGAGGTGTGTCCAGTTTGCTGCAGAATCTCGCCGTGTCCGTAACTCCGATCCAAAGGATTGTCCGGA
GCGGTGAAAATGCCCTGAAGATCGACATCCATGTCATCATCCCGTATGAAGGTCTGAGCGCCGACCAAAT
GGCCCAGATCGAAGAGGTGTTTAAGGTGGTGTACCCTGTGGATGATCATCACTTTAAGGTGATCCTGCCC
TATGGCACACTGGTAATCGACGGGGTTACGCCGAACATGCTGAACTATTTCGGACGGCCGTATGAAGGCA
TCGCCGTGTTCGACGGCAAAAAGATCACTGTAACAGGGACCCTGTGGAACGGCAACAAAATTATCGACGA
GCGCCTGATCACCCCCGACGGCTCCATGCTGTTCCGAGTAACCATCAACAGCCTCGAGCACCACCACCAC
CACCACTGAGATCCGGCTGCTAACAAAGCCCGAAAGGAAGCTGAGTTGGCTGCTGCCACCGCTGAGCAAT
AACTAGCATAACCCCTTGGGGCCTCTAAACGGGTCTTGAGGGGTTTTTTGCTGA
